Addgene plasmid #192228: RPS15A sgRNA-2 lentiCRISPR v2 plasmid
Purpose: lentiviral vector expressing sgRNA-2 targeting eIF3 binding site of RPS15A 5'UTR
Depositing lab: Dieter Wolf. Depositing organization: Xiamen University. Publication: eIF3 mRNA selectivity profiling reveals eIF3k as a cancer-relevant regulator of ribosome content. Duan H, Zhang S, Zarai Y, Ollinger R, Wu Y, Sun L, Hu C, He Y, Tian G, Rad R, Kong X, Cheng Y, Tuller T, Wolf DA. EMBO J. 2023 Jun 15;42(12):e112362. doi: 10.15252/embj.2022112362. Epub 2023 May 8. PubMed 37155573.
Backbone
  Vector backbone: lentiCRISPR v2 (Plasmid #52961)
  Vector type: Lentiviral, CRISPR
  Selectable markers: Puromycin
Growth in bacteria
  Bacterial resistance: Ampicillin, 100 μg/mL
  Growth temperature: 37°C
  Growth strain: NEB Stable
  Copy number: High Copy
Gene/Insert
  Gene/Insert name: sgRNA-2 targeting eIF3 binding site of RPS15A 5'UTR
  gRNA/shRNA sequence: GTTCCGCCATCTTTCCGCGC
  Species: H. sapiens (human)
  Insert size (bp): 20
  Entrez Gene: RPS15A (a.k.a. S15a)
  Cloning method: Restriction Enzyme; 5′ cloning site BsmBI (unknown if destroyed); 3′ cloning site BsmBI (unknown if destroyed)
  Sequencing primers: 5′ hU6-F_GAGGGCCTATTTCCCATGATT
Terms and licenses: Academic/Nonprofit Terms; Industry Terms: Not Available to Industry
Depositor comments: Please visit https://www.biorxiv.org/content/10.1101/2022.08.28.505560v2 for bioRxiv preprint.
How to cite: RPS15A sgRNA-2 lentiCRISPR v2 plasmid was a gift from Dieter Wolf (Addgene plasmid # 192228 ; http://n2t.net/addgene:192228 ; RRID:Addgene_192228)
