[The description below was written by a language model from this plasmid's Addgene catalogue record and pLannotate feature annotations shown in this document.]
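Description:
RPS15A sgRNA-2 lentiCRISPR v2 plasmid is an all-in-one lentiviral CRISPR vector built on the lentiCRISPR v2 backbone. It carries a 20-nt guide directed against the eIF3 binding site in the 5'UTR of human RPS15A, cloned through the BsmBI sites. In bacteria it is maintained as a high-copy plasmid through a ColE1/pUC-type origin with ampicillin resistance (AmpR). An f1 origin is also present. The backbone additionally contains an SV40/EM7-driven BleoR cassette with an SV40 poly(A) signal, which lies outside the LTRs and so would not be transferred with the viral genome.

The transfer cassette follows a self-inactivating HIV-1 design. A CMV enhancer/promoter is fused to a truncated 5' LTR and drives genomic RNA production in packaging cells. It is followed by the Ψ packaging signal, the RRE for Rev-dependent nuclear export, and the cPPT/CTS. The cassette ends in a ΔU3 3' LTR with a downstream bGH poly(A) signal. Between the LTRs, a human U6 Pol III promoter transcribes the guide joined to the Streptococcus pyogenes gRNA scaffold. An EF-1α core promoter drives S. pyogenes Cas9, followed by a puromycin N-acetyltransferase coding sequence. The short gap between the two suggests linked expression from one transcript, but the feature table does not annotate the linker. A WPRE downstream enhances transcript expression.

After packaging and transduction, puromycin selects for cells that express both Cas9 and the guide. The stated purpose is to target the eIF3 binding site in the RPS15A 5'UTR, in a study of eIF3 mRNA selectivity and ribosome content.
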