Features (pLannotate 1.2.2; 33 found; start..end, strand, type, name):
    130..459     +  promoter       SV40 promoter: SV40 enhancer and early promoter
    507..554     +  promoter       EM7 promoter: synthetic bacterial promoter&nbsp
    573..947     +  CDS            BleoR: antibiotic-binding protein; Sh ble from Streptoalloteichus hindustanus; confers resistance to bleomycin, phleomycin, and Zeocin™
    957..1082    +  CDS            ble (fragment): BLE_KLEPN - Experimental evidence at protein level: Swiss-Prot protein existence level 1. Binding protein with a strong affinity to the bleomycin family of antibiotics. Binds to CL990; an antimitotic-antibiotic compound. From Klebsiella pneumoniae.
   1077..1198    +  polyA_signal   SV40 poly(A) signal: SV40 polyadenylation signal
   1269..1291    -  protein_bind   lac operator (fragment): The lac repressor binds to the lac operator to inhibit transcription in E. coli. This inhibition can be relieved by adding lactose or isopropyl-β-D-thiogalactopyranoside (IPTG). lac repressor encoded by lacI
   1295..1325    -  promoter       lac promoter: promoter for the E. coli lac operon
   1340..1361    -  protein_bind   CAP binding site: CAP binding activates transcription in the presence of cAMP. E. coli catabolite activator protein
   1374..1466    -  CDS            lacI (fragment): lac repressor; lacI; The lac repressor binds to the lac operator to inhibit transcription in E. coli. This inhibition can be relieved by adding lactose or isopropyl-β-D-thiogalactopyranoside (IPTG).
   1649..2237    -  rep_origin     ori: high-copy-number ColE1/pMB1/pBR322/pUC origin of replication
   2408..3268    -  CDS            AmpR: β-lactamase; bla; confers resistance to ampicillin, carbenicillin, and related antibiotics
   3269..3373    -  promoter       AmpR promoter: bla
   3432..3484    -  misc_feature   bom (fragment): basis of mobility region from pBR322
   3639..4018    +  enhancer       CMV enhancer: human cytomegalovirus immediate early enhancer
   4019..4218    +  promoter       CMV promoter: human cytomegalovirus (CMV) immediate early promoter
   4236..4416    +  LTR            5' LTR (truncated): truncated 5' long terminal repeat (LTR) from HIV-1
   4463..4588    +  misc_feature   HIV-1 Ψ: packaging signal of human immunodeficiency virus type 1
   4572..4935    +  CDS            HIV-1 gag (fragment): gag protein from human immunodeficiency virus 1; gag
   5081..5314    +  misc_feature   RRE: The Rev response element (RRE) of HIV-1 allows for Rev-dependent mRNA export from the nucleus to the cytoplasm.
   5691..5791    +  CDS            Rev (fragment): human immunodeficiency virus 1 (HIV-1) Rev protein; rev; enhances nuclear export of unspliced and incompletely spliced viral mRNAs
   5841..5958    +  misc_feature   cPPT/CTS: central polypurine tract and central termination sequence of HIV-1
   6009..6249    +  promoter       U6 promoter: RNA polymerase III promoter for human U6 snRNA
   6278..6353    +  misc_RNA       gRNA scaffold: guide RNA scaffold for the Streptococcus pyogenes CRISPR/Cas9 system
   6371..6389    +  CDS            small t antigen (fragment): SV40 (simian virus 40) small t antigen
   6415..6626    +  promoter       EF-1α core promoter: core promoter for human elongation factor EF-1α
   6651..10754   +  CDS            Cas9: Cas9 (Csn1) endonuclease from the Streptococcus pyogenes Type II CRISPR/Cas system generates RNA-guided double strand breaks in DNA
  10892..11489   +  CDS            PuroR (fragment): puromycin N-acetyltransferase; pac from Streptomyces; confers resistance to puromycin
  11505..12093   +  misc_feature   WPRE: woodchuck hepatitis virus posttranscriptional regulatory element
  12144..12163   +  misc_feature   cPPT/CTS (fragment): central polypurine tract and central termination sequence of HIV-1
  12165..12398   +  LTR            3' LTR (ΔU3): self-inactivating 3' long terminal repeat (LTR) from HIV-1
  12430..12654   +  polyA_signal   bGH poly(A) signal: bovine growth hormone polyadenylation signal
  12658..12679   +  promoter       SV40 promoter (fragment): SV40 enhancer and early promoter
  12700..116     +  rep_origin     f1 ori (across the origin) (sequence partly withheld): f1 bacteriophage origin of replication; arrow indicates direction of (+) strand synthesis
>Addgene plasmid #192228 | RPS15A sgRNA-2 lentiCRISPR v2 plasmid | addgene full sequence | sequence record 380247 | Addgene NGS Result
AACTGGAACAACACTCAACCCTATCTCGGTCTATTCTTTTGATTTATAAGGGATTTTGCCGATTTCGGCC
TATTGGTTAAAAAATGAGCTGATTTAACAAAAATTTAACGCGAATTAATTCTGTGGAATGTGTGTCAGTT
AGGGTGTGGAAAGTCCCCAGGCTCCCCAGCAGGCAGAAGTATGCAAAGCATGCATCTCAATTAGTCAGCA
ACCAGGTGTGGAAAGTCCCCAGGCTCCCCAGCAGGCAGAAGTATGCAAAGCATGCATCTCAATTAGTCAG
CAACCATAGTCCCGCCCCTAACTCCGCCCATCCCGCCCCTAACTCCGCCCAGTTCCGCCCATTCTCCGCC
CCATGGCTGACTAATTTTTTTTATTTATGCAGAGGCCGAGGCCGCCTCTGCCTCTGAGCTATTCCAGAAG
TAGTGAGGAGGCTTTTTTGGAGGCCTAGGCTTTTGCAAAAAGCTCCCGGGAGCTTGTATATCCATTTTCG
GATCTGATCAGCACGTGTTGACAATTAATCATCGGCATAGTATATCGGCATAGTATAATACGACAAGGTG
AGGAACTAAACCATGGCCAAGTTGACCAGTGCCGTTCCGGTGCTCACCGCGCGCGACGTCGCCGGAGCGG
TCGAGTTCTGGACCGACCGGCTCGGGTTCTCCCGGGACTTCGTGGAGGACGACTTCGCCGGTGTGGTCCG
GGACGACGTGACCCTGTTCATCAGCGCGGTCCAGGACCAGGTGGTGCCGGACAACACCCTGGCCTGGGTG
TGGGTGCGCGGCCTGGACGAGCTGTACGCCGAGTGGTCGGAGGTCGTGTCCACGAACTTCCGGGACGCCT
CCGGGCCGGCCATGACCGAGATCGGCGAGCAGCCGTGGGGGCGGGAGTTCGCCCTGCGCGACCCGGCCGG
CAACTGCGTGCACTTCGTGGCCGAGGAGCAGGACTGACACGTGCTACGAGATTTCGATTCCACCGCCGCC
TTCTATGAAAGGTTGGGCTTCGGAATCGTTTTCCGGGACGCCGGCTGGATGATCCTCCAGCGCGGGGATC
TCATGCTGGAGTTCTTCGCCCACCCCAACTTGTTTATTGCAGCTTATAATGGTTACAAATAAAGCAATAG
CATCACAAATTTCACAAATAAAGCATTTTTTTCACTGCATTCTAGTTGTGGTTTGTCCAAACTCATCAAT
GTATCTTATCATGTCTGTATACCGTCGACCTCTAGCTAGAGCTTGGCGTAATCATGGTCATAGCTGTTTC
CTGTGTGAAATTGTTATCCGCTCACAATTCCACACAACATACGAGCCGGAAGCATAAAGTGTAAAGCCTG
GGGTGCCTAATGAGTGAGCTAACTCACATTAATTGCGTTGCGCTCACTGCCCGCTTTCCAGTCGGGAAAC
CTGTCGTGCCAGCTGCATTAATGAATCGGCCAACGCGCGGGGAGAGGCGGTTTGCGTATTGGGCGCTCTT
CCGCTTCCTCGCTCACTGACTCGCTGCGCTCGGTCGTTCGGCTGCGGCGAGCGGTATCAGCTCACTCAAA
GGCGGTAATACGGTTATCCACAGAATCAGGGGATAACGCAGGAAAGAACATGTGAGCAAAAGGCCAGCAA
AAGGCCAGGAACCGTAAAAAGGCCGCGTTGCTGGCGTTTTTCCATAGGCTCCGCCCCCCTGACGAGCATC
ACAAAAATCGACGCTCAAGTCAGAGGTGGCGAAACCCGACAGGACTATAAAGATACCAGGCGTTTCCCCC
TGGAAGCTCCCTCGTGCGCTCTCCTGTTCCGACCCTGCCGCTTACCGGATACCTGTCCGCCTTTCTCCCT
TCGGGAAGCGTGGCGCTTTCTCATAGCTCACGCTGTAGGTATCTCAGTTCGGTGTAGGTCGTTCGCTCCA
AGCTGGGCTGTGTGCACGAACCCCCCGTTCAGCCCGACCGCTGCGCCTTATCCGGTAACTATCGTCTTGA
GTCCAACCCGGTAAGACACGACTTATCGCCACTGGCAGCAGCCACTGGTAACAGGATTAGCAGAGCGAGG
TATGTAGGCGGTGCTACAGAGTTCTTGAAGTGGTGGCCTAACTACGGCTACACTAGAAGAACAGTATTTG
GTATCTGCGCTCTGCTGAAGCCAGTTACCTTCGGAAAAAGAGTTGGTAGCTCTTGATCCGGCAAACAAAC
CACCGCTGGTAGCGGTGGTTTTTTTGTTTGCAAGCAGCAGATTACGCGCAGAAAAAAAGGATCTCAAGAA
GATCCTTTGATCTTTTCTACGGGGTCTGACGCTCAGTGGAACGAAAACTCACGTTAAGGGATTTTGGTCA
TGAGATTATCAAAAAGGATCTTCACCTAGATCCTTTTAAATTAAAAATGAAGTTTTAAATCAATCTAAAG
TATATATGAGTAAACTTGGTCTGACAGTTACCAATGCTTAATCAGTGAGGCACCTATCTCAGCGATCTGT
CTATTTCGTTCATCCATAGTTGCCTGACTCCCCGTCGTGTAGATAACTACGATACGGGAGGGCTTACCAT
CTGGCCCCAGTGCTGCAATGATACCGCGAGACCCACGCTCACCGGCTCCAGATTTATCAGCAATAAACCA
GCCAGCCGGAAGGGCCGAGCGCAGAAGTGGTCCTGCAACTTTATCCGCCTCCATCCAGTCTATTAATTGT
TGCCGGGAAGCTAGAGTAAGTAGTTCGCCAGTTAATAGTTTGCGCAACGTTGTTGCCATTGCTACAGGCA
TCGTGGTGTCACGCTCGTCGTTTGGTATGGCTTCATTCAGCTCCGGTTCCCAACGATCAAGGCGAGTTAC
ATGATCCCCCATGTTGTGCAAAAAAGCGGTTAGCTCCTTCGGTCCTCCGATCGTTGTCAGAAGTAAGTTG
GCCGCAGTGTTATCACTCATGGTTATGGCAGCACTGCATAATTCTCTTACTGTCATGCCATCCGTAAGAT
GCTTTTCTGTGACTGGTGAGTACTCAACCAAGTCATTCTGAGAATAGTGTATGCGGCGACCGAGTTGCTC
TTGCCCGGCGTCAATACGGGATAATACCGCGCCACATAGCAGAACTTTAAAAGTGCTCATCATTGGAAAA
CGTTCTTCGGGGCGAAAACTCTCAAGGATCTTACCGCTGTTGAGATCCAGTTCGATGTAACCCACTCGTG
CACCCAACTGATCTTCAGCATCTTTTACTTTCACCAGCGTTTCTGGGTGAGCAAAAACAGGAAGGCAAAA
TGCCGCAAAAAAGGGAATAAGGGCGACACGGAAATGTTGAATACTCATACTCTTCCTTTTTCAATATTAT
TGAAGCATTTATCAGGGTTATTGTCTCATGAGCGGATACATATTTGAATGTATTTAGAAAAATAAACAAA
TAGGGGTTCCGCGCACATTTCCCCGAAAAGTGCCACCTGACGTCGACGGATCGGGAGATCTCCCGATCCC
CTATGGTGCACTCTCAGTACAATCTGCTCTGATGCCGCATAGTTAAGCCAGTATCTGCTCCCTGCTTGTG
TGTTGGAGGTCGCTGAGTAGTGCGCGAGCAAAATTTAAGCTACAACAAGGCAAGGCTTGACCGACAATTG
CATGAAGAATCTGCTTAGGGTTAGGCGTTTTGCGCTGCTTCGCGATGTACGGGCCAGATATACGCGTTGA
CATTGATTATTGACTAGTTATTAATAGTAATCAATTACGGGGTCATTAGTTCATAGCCCATATATGGAGT
TCCGCGTTACATAACTTACGGTAAATGGCCCGCCTGGCTGACCGCCCAACGACCCCCGCCCATTGACGTC
AATAATGACGTATGTTCCCATAGTAACGCCAATAGGGACTTTCCATTGACGTCAATGGGTGGAGTATTTA
CGGTAAACTGCCCACTTGGCAGTACATCAAGTGTATCATATGCCAAGTACGCCCCCTATTGACGTCAATG
ACGGTAAATGGCCCGCCTGGCATTATGCCCAGTACATGACCTTATGGGACTTTCCTACTTGGCAGTACAT
CTACGTATTAGTCATCGCTATTACCATGGTGATGCGGTTTTGGCAGTACATCAATGGGCGTGGATAGCGG
TTTGACTCACGGGGATTTCCAAGTCTCCACCCCATTGACGTCAATGGGAGTTTGTTTTGGCACCAAAATC
AACGGGACTTTCCAAAATGTCGTAACAACTCCGCCCCATTGACGCAAATGGGCGGTAGGCGTGTACGGTG
GGAGGTCTATATAAGCAGCGCGTTTTGCCTGTACTGGGTCTCTCTGGTTAGACCAGATCTGAGCCTGGGA
GCTCTCTGGCTAACTAGGGAACCCACTGCTTAAGCCTCAATAAAGCTTGCCTTGAGTGCTTCAAGTAGTG
TGTGCCCGTCTGTTGTGTGACTCTGGTAACTAGAGATCCCTCAGACCCTTTTAGTCAGTGTGGAAAATCT
CTAGCAGTGGCGCCCGAACAGGGACTTGAAAGCGAAAGGGAAACCAGAGGAGCTCTCTCGACGCAGGACT
CGGCTTGCTGAAGCGCGCACGGCAAGAGGCGAGGGGCGGCGACTGGTGAGTACGCCAAAAATTTTGACTA
GCGGAGGCTAGAAGGAGAGAGATGGGTGCGAGAGCGTCAGTATTAAGCGGGGGAGAATTAGATCGCGATG
GGAAAAAATTCGGTTAAGGCCAGGGGGAAAGAAAAAATATAAATTAAAACATATAGTATGGGCAAGCAGG
GAGCTAGAACGATTCGCAGTTAATCCTGGCCTGTTAGAAACATCAGAAGGCTGTAGACAAATACTGGGAC
AGCTACAACCATCCCTTCAGACAGGATCAGAAGAACTTAGATCATTATATAATACAGTAGCAACCCTCTA
TTGTGTGCATCAAAGGATAGAGATAAAAGACACCAAGGAAGCTTTAGACAAGATAGAGGAAGAGCAAAAC
AAAAGTAAGACCACCGCACAGCAAGCGGCCGCTGATCTTCAGACCTGGAGGAGGAGATATGAGGGACAAT
TGGAGAAGTGAATTATATAAATATAAAGTAGTAAAAATTGAACCATTAGGAGTAGCACCCACCAAGGCAA
AGAGAAGAGTGGTGCAGAGAGAAAAAAGAGCAGTGGGAATAGGAGCTTTGTTCCTTGGGTTCTTGGGAGC
AGCAGGAAGCACTATGGGCGCAGCGTCAATGACGCTGACGGTACAGGCCAGACAATTATTGTCTGGTATA
GTGCAGCAGCAGAACAATTTGCTGAGGGCTATTGAGGCGCAACAGCATCTGTTGCAACTCACAGTCTGGG
GCATCAAGCAGCTCCAGGCAAGAATCCTGGCTGTGGAAAGATACCTAAAGGATCAACAGCTCCTGGGGAT
TTGGGGTTGCTCTGGAAAACTCATTTGCACCACTGCTGTGCCTTGGAATGCTAGTTGGAGTAATAAATCT
CTGGAACAGATTTGGAATCACACGACCTGGATGGAGTGGGACAGAGAAATTAACAATTACACAAGCTTAA
TACACTCCTTAATTGAAGAATCGCAAAACCAGCAAGAAAAGAATGAACAAGAATTATTGGAATTAGATAA
ATGGGCAAGTTTGTGGAATTGGTTTAACATAACAAATTGGCTGTGGTATATAAAATTATTCATAATGATA
GTAGGAGGCTTGGTAGGTTTAAGAATAGTTTTTGCTGTACTTTCTATAGTGAATAGAGTTAGGCAGGGAT
ATTCACCATTATCGTTTCAGACCCACCTCCCAACCCCGAGGGGACCCGACAGGCCCGAAGGAATAGAAGA
AGAAGGTGGAGAGAGAGACAGAGACAGATCCATTCGATTAGTGAACGGATCGGCACTGCGTGCGCCAATT
CTGCAGACAAATGGCAGTATTCATCCACAATTTTAAAAGAAAAGGGGGGATTGGGGGGTACAGTGCAGGG
GAAAGAATAGTAGACATAATAGCAACAGACATACAAACTAAAGAATTACAAAAACAAATTACAAAAATTC
AAAATTTTCGGGTTTATTACAGGGACAGCAGAGATCCAGTTTGGTTAATTAAGGTACCGAGGGCCTATTT
CCCATGATTCCTTCATATTTGCATATACGATACAAGGCTGTTAGAGAGATAATTAGAATTAATTTGACTG
TAAACACAAAGATATTAGTACAAAATACGTGACGTAGAAAGTAATAATTTCTTGGGTAGTTTGCAGTTTT
AAAATTATGTTTTAAAATGGACTATCATATGCTTACCGTAACTTGAAAGTATTTCGATTTCTTGGCTTTA
TATATCTTGTGGAAAGGACGAAACACCGTTCCGCCATCTTTCCGCGCGTTTTAGAGCTAGAAATAGCAAG
TTAAAATAAGGCTAGTCCGTTATCAACTTGAAAAAGTGGCACCGAGTCGGTGCTTTTTTGAATTCGCTAG
CTAGGTCTTGAAAGGAGTGGGAATTGGCTCCGGTGCCCGTCAGTGGGCAGAGCGCACATCGCCCACAGTC
CCCGAGAAGTTGGGGGGAGGGGTCGGCAATTGATCCGGTGCCTAGAGAAGGTGGCGCGGGGTAAACTGGG
AAAGTGATGTCGTGTACTGGCTCCGCCTTTTTCCCGAGGGTGGGGGAGAACCGTATATAAGTGCAGTAGT
CGCCGTGAACGTTCTTTTTCGCAACGGGTTTGCCGCCAGAACACAGGACCGGTTCTAGAGCGCTGCCACC
ATGGACAAGAAGTACAGCATCGGCCTGGACATCGGCACCAACTCTGTGGGCTGGGCCGTGATCACCGACG
AGTACAAGGTGCCCAGCAAGAAATTCAAGGTGCTGGGCAACACCGACCGGCACAGCATCAAGAAGAACCT
GATCGGAGCCCTGCTGTTCGACAGCGGCGAAACAGCCGAGGCCACCCGGCTGAAGAGAACCGCCAGAAGA
AGATACACCAGACGGAAGAACCGGATCTGCTATCTGCAAGAGATCTTCAGCAACGAGATGGCCAAGGTGG
ACGACAGCTTCTTCCACAGACTGGAAGAGTCCTTCCTGGTGGAAGAGGATAAGAAGCACGAGCGGCACCC
CATCTTCGGCAACATCGTGGACGAGGTGGCCTACCACGAGAAGTACCCCACCATCTACCACCTGAGAAAG
AAACTGGTGGACAGCACCGACAAGGCCGACCTGCGGCTGATCTATCTGGCCCTGGCCCACATGATCAAGT
TCCGGGGCCACTTCCTGATCGAGGGCGACCTGAACCCCGACAACAGCGACGTGGACAAGCTGTTCATCCA
GCTGGTGCAGACCTACAACCAGCTGTTCGAGGAAAACCCCATCAACGCCAGCGGCGTGGACGCCAAGGCC
ATCCTGTCTGCCAGACTGAGCAAGAGCAGACGGCTGGAAAATCTGATCGCCCAGCTGCCCGGCGAGAAGA
AGAATGGCCTGTTCGGAAACCTGATTGCCCTGAGCCTGGGCCTGACCCCCAACTTCAAGAGCAACTTCGA
CCTGGCCGAGGATGCCAAACTGCAGCTGAGCAAGGACACCTACGACGACGACCTGGACAACCTGCTGGCC
CAGATCGGCGACCAGTACGCCGACCTGTTTCTGGCCGCCAAGAACCTGTCCGACGCCATCCTGCTGAGCG
ACATCCTGAGAGTGAACACCGAGATCACCAAGGCCCCCCTGAGCGCCTCTATGATCAAGAGATACGACGA
GCACCACCAGGACCTGACCCTGCTGAAAGCTCTCGTGCGGCAGCAGCTGCCTGAGAAGTACAAAGAGATT
TTCTTCGACCAGAGCAAGAACGGCTACGCCGGCTACATTGACGGCGGAGCCAGCCAGGAAGAGTTCTACA
AGTTCATCAAGCCCATCCTGGAAAAGATGGACGGCACCGAGGAACTGCTCGTGAAGCTGAACAGAGAGGA
CCTGCTGCGGAAGCAGCGGACCTTCGACAACGGCAGCATCCCCCACCAGATCCACCTGGGAGAGCTGCAC
GCCATTCTGCGGCGGCAGGAAGATTTTTACCCATTCCTGAAGGACAACCGGGAAAAGATCGAGAAGATCC
TGACCTTCCGCATCCCCTACTACGTGGGCCCTCTGGCCAGGGGAAACAGCAGATTCGCCTGGATGACCAG
AAAGAGCGAGGAAACCATCACCCCCTGGAACTTCGAGGAAGTGGTGGACAAGGGCGCTTCCGCCCAGAGC
TTCATCGAGCGGATGACCAACTTCGATAAGAACCTGCCCAACGAGAAGGTGCTGCCCAAGCACAGCCTGC
TGTACGAGTACTTCACCGTGTATAACGAGCTGACCAAAGTGAAATACGTGACCGAGGGAATGAGAAAGCC
CGCCTTCCTGAGCGGCGAGCAGAAAAAGGCCATCGTGGACCTGCTGTTCAAGACCAACCGGAAAGTGACC
GTGAAGCAGCTGAAAGAGGACTACTTCAAGAAAATCGAGTGCTTCGACTCCGTGGAAATCTCCGGCGTGG
AAGATCGGTTCAACGCCTCCCTGGGCACATACCACGATCTGCTGAAAATTATCAAGGACAAGGACTTCCT
GGACAATGAGGAAAACGAGGACATTCTGGAAGATATCGTGCTGACCCTGACACTGTTTGAGGACAGAGAG
ATGATCGAGGAACGGCTGAAAACCTATGCCCACCTGTTCGACGACAAAGTGATGAAGCAGCTGAAGCGGC
GGAGATACACCGGCTGGGGCAGGCTGAGCCGGAAGCTGATCAACGGCATCCGGGACAAGCAGTCCGGCAA
GACAATCCTGGATTTCCTGAAGTCCGACGGCTTCGCCAACAGAAACTTCATGCAGCTGATCCACGACGAC
AGCCTGACCTTTAAAGAGGACATCCAGAAAGCCCAGGTGTCCGGCCAGGGCGATAGCCTGCACGAGCACA
TTGCCAATCTGGCCGGCAGCCCCGCCATTAAGAAGGGCATCCTGCAGACAGTGAAGGTGGTGGACGAGCT
CGTGAAAGTGATGGGCCGGCACAAGCCCGAGAACATCGTGATCGAAATGGCCAGAGAGAACCAGACCACC
CAGAAGGGACAGAAGAACAGCCGCGAGAGAATGAAGCGGATCGAAGAGGGCATCAAAGAGCTGGGCAGCC
AGATCCTGAAAGAACACCCCGTGGAAAACACCCAGCTGCAGAACGAGAAGCTGTACCTGTACTACCTGCA
GAATGGGCGGGATATGTACGTGGACCAGGAACTGGACATCAACCGGCTGTCCGACTACGATGTGGACCAT
ATCGTGCCTCAGAGCTTTCTGAAGGACGACTCCATCGACAACAAGGTGCTGACCAGAAGCGACAAGAACC
GGGGCAAGAGCGACAACGTGCCCTCCGAAGAGGTCGTGAAGAAGATGAAGAACTACTGGCGGCAGCTGCT
GAACGCCAAGCTGATTACCCAGAGAAAGTTCGACAATCTGACCAAGGCCGAGAGAGGCGGCCTGAGCGAA
CTGGATAAGGCCGGCTTCATCAAGAGACAGCTGGTGGAAACCCGGCAGATCACAAAGCACGTGGCACAGA
TCCTGGACTCCCGGATGAACACTAAGTACGACGAGAATGACAAGCTGATCCGGGAAGTGAAAGTGATCAC
CCTGAAGTCCAAGCTGGTGTCCGATTTCCGGAAGGATTTCCAGTTTTACAAAGTGCGCGAGATCAACAAC
TACCACCACGCCCACGACGCCTACCTGAACGCCGTCGTGGGAACCGCCCTGATCAAAAAGTACCCTAAGC
TGGAAAGCGAGTTCGTGTACGGCGACTACAAGGTGTACGACGTGCGGAAGATGATCGCCAAGAGCGAGCA
GGAAATCGGCAAGGCTACCGCCAAGTACTTCTTCTACAGCAACATCATGAACTTTTTCAAGACCGAGATT
ACCCTGGCCAACGGCGAGATCCGGAAGCGGCCTCTGATCGAGACAAACGGCGAAACCGGGGAGATCGTGT
GGGATAAGGGCCGGGATTTTGCCACCGTGCGGAAAGTGCTGAGCATGCCCCAAGTGAATATCGTGAAAAA
GACCGAGGTGCAGACAGGCGGCTTCAGCAAAGAGTCTATCCTGCCCAAGAGGAACAGCGATAAGCTGATC
GCCAGAAAGAAGGACTGGGACCCTAAGAAGTACGGCGGCTTCGACAGCCCCACCGTGGCCTATTCTGTGC
TGGTGGTGGCCAAAGTGGAAAAGGGCAAGTCCAAGAAACTGAAGAGTGTGAAAGAGCTGCTGGGGATCAC
CATCATGGAAAGAAGCAGCTTCGAGAAGAATCCCATCGACTTTCTGGAAGCCAAGGGCTACAAAGAAGTG
AAAAAGGACCTGATCATCAAGCTGCCTAAGTACTCCCTGTTCGAGCTGGAAAACGGCCGGAAGAGAATGC
TGGCCTCTGCCGGCGAACTGCAGAAGGGAAACGAACTGGCCCTGCCCTCCAAATATGTGAACTTCCTGTA
CCTGGCCAGCCACTATGAGAAGCTGAAGGGCTCCCCCGAGGATAATGAGCAGAAACAGCTGTTTGTGGAA
CAGCACAAGCACTACCTGGACGAGATCATCGAGCAGATCAGCGAGTTCTCCAAGAGAGTGATCCTGGCCG
ACGCTAATCTGGACAAAGTGCTGTCCGCCTACAACAAGCACCGGGATAAGCCCATCAGAGAGCAGGCCGA
GAATATCATCCACCTGTTTACCCTGACCAATCTGGGAGCCCCTGCCGCCTTCAAGTACTTTGACACCACC
ATCGACCGGAAGAGGTACACCAGCACCAAAGAGGTGCTGGACGCCACCCTGATCCACCAGAGCATCACCG
GCCTGTACGAGACACGGATCGACCTGTCTCAGCTGGGAGGCGACAAGCGACCTGCCGCCACAAAGAAGGC
TGGACAGGCTAAGAAGAAGAAAGATTACAAAGACGATGACGATAAGGGATCCGGCGCAACAAACTTCTCT
CTGCTGAAACAAGCCGGAGATGTCGAAGAGAATCCTGGACCGACCGAGTACAAGCCCACGGTGCGCCTCG
CCACCCGCGACGACGTCCCCAGGGCCGTACGCACCCTCGCCGCCGCGTTCGCCGACTACCCCGCCACGCG
CCACACCGTCGATCCGGACCGCCACATCGAGCGGGTCACCGAGCTGCAAGAACTCTTCCTCACGCGCGTC
GGGCTCGACATCGGCAAGGTGTGGGTCGCGGACGACGGCGCCGCGGTGGCGGTCTGGACCACGCCGGAGA
GCGTCGAAGCGGGGGCGGTGTTCGCCGAGATCGGCCCGCGCATGGCCGAGTTGAGCGGTTCCCGGCTGGC
CGCGCAGCAACAGATGGAAGGCCTCCTGGCGCCGCACCGGCCCAAGGAGCCCGCGTGGTTCCTGGCCACC
GTCGGAGTCTCGCCCGACCACCAGGGCAAGGGTCTGGGCAGCGCCGTCGTGCTCCCCGGAGTGGAGGCGG
CCGAGCGCGCCGGGGTGCCCGCCTTCCTGGAGACCTCCGCGCCCCGCAACCTCCCCTTCTACGAGCGGCT
CGGCTTCACCGTCACCGCCGACGTCGAGGTGCCCGAAGGACCGCGCACCTGGTGCATGACCCGCAAGCCC
GGTGCCTGAACGCGTTAAGTCGACAATCAACCTCTGGATTACAAAATTTGTGAAAGATTGACTGGTATTC
TTAACTATGTTGCTCCTTTTACGCTATGTGGATACGCTGCTTTAATGCCTTTGTATCATGCTATTGCTTC
CCGTATGGCTTTCATTTTCTCCTCCTTGTATAAATCCTGGTTGCTGTCTCTTTATGAGGAGTTGTGGCCC
GTTGTCAGGCAACGTGGCGTGGTGTGCACTGTGTTTGCTGACGCAACCCCCACTGGTTGGGGCATTGCCA
CCACCTGTCAGCTCCTTTCCGGGACTTTCGCTTTCCCCCTCCCTATTGCCACGGCGGAACTCATCGCCGC
CTGCCTTGCCCGCTGCTGGACAGGGGCTCGGCTGTTGGGCACTGACAATTCCGTGGTGTTGTCGGGGAAA
TCATCGTCCTTTCCTTGGCTGCTCGCCTGTGTTGCCACCTGGATTCTGCGCGGGACGTCCTTCTGCTACG
TCCCTTCGGCCCTCAATCCAGCGGACCTTCCTTCCCGCGGCCTGCTGCCGGCTCTGCGGCCTCTTCCGCG
TCTTCGCCTTCGCCCTCAGACGAGTCGGATCTCCCTTTGGGCCGCCTCCCCGCGTCGACTTTAAGACCAA
TGACTTACAAGGCAGCTGTAGATCTTAGCCACTTTTTAAAAGAAAAGGGGGGACTGGAAGGGCTAATTCA
CTCCCAACGAAGACAAGATCTGCTTTTTGCTTGTACTGGGTCTCTCTGGTTAGACCAGATCTGAGCCTGG
GAGCTCTCTGGCTAACTAGGGAACCCACTGCTTAAGCCTCAATAAAGCTTGCCTTGAGTGCTTCAAGTAG
TGTGTGCCCGTCTGTTGTGTGACTCTGGTAACTAGAGATCCCTCAGACCCTTTTAGTCAGTGTGGAAAAT
CTCTAGCAGGGCCCGTTTAAACCCGCTGATCAGCCTCGACTGTGCCTTCTAGTTGCCAGCCATCTGTTGT
TTGCCCCTCCCCCGTGCCTTCCTTGACCCTGGAAGGTGCCACTCCCACTGTCCTTTCCTAATAAAATGAG
GAAATTGCATCGCATTGTCTGAGTAGGTGTCATTCTATTCTGGGGGGTGGGGTGGGGCAGGACAGCAAGG
GGGAGGATTGGGAAGACAATAGCAGGCATGCTGGGGATGCGGTGGGCTCTATGGCTTCTGAGGCGGAAAG
AACCAGCTGGGGCTCTAGGGGGTATCCCC
[124 nt withheld, positions 12700-12823]
C
[91 nt withheld, positions 12825-12915]
A
[49 nt withheld, positions 12917-12965]
CCTTTGACGTTGGAGTCCACGTTCTTTAATAGTGGACTCTTGTTCCA
